Addgene plasmid #118529: pMRE-Tn5-145
Purpose: miniTn5 plasmid to deliver constitutively expressed fluorescent protein genes in bacteria
Depositing lab: Mitja Remus-Emsermann. Depositing organization: University of Canterbury. Publication: Chromatic Bacteria - A Broad Host-Range Plasmid and Chromosomal Insertion Toolbox for Fluorescent Protein Expression in Bacteria. Schlechter RO, Jun H, Bernach M, Oso S, Boyd E, Munoz-Lintz DA, Dobson RCJ, Remus DM, Remus-Emsermann MNP. Front Microbiol. 2018 Dec 12;9:3052. doi: 10.3389/fmicb.2018.03052. eCollection 2018. PubMed 30631309.
Backbone
  Vector backbone: pAG408
  Vector type: Bacterial Expression ; miniTn5 delivery vector
  Selectable markers: Gentamicin ; Chloramphenicol/
Growth in bacteria
  Bacterial resistance: Ampicillin, 100 μg/mL
  Growth temperature: 37°C
  Growth strain: E. coli S17-1 lambda pir
  Copy number: High Copy
Gene/Insert
  Gene/Insert name: mScarlet-I
  Species: Synthetic
  Cloning method: Gibson Cloning
Resource information
  A portion of this plasmid was derived from a plasmid made by: pTriEx-RhoA-wt_mScarlet-I_SGFP2
Terms and licenses: Academic/Nonprofit Terms; Industry Terms: Not Available to Industry
Depositor comments: Please visit https://www.biorxiv.org/content/early/2018/09/07/402172 for bioRxiv preprint.
How to cite: pMRE-Tn5-145 was a gift from Mitja Remus-Emsermann (Addgene plasmid # 118529 ; http://n2t.net/addgene:118529 ; RRID:Addgene_118529)
