[The description below was written by a language model from this plasmid's Addgene catalogue record and pLannotate feature annotations shown in this document.]
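Description:
pMRE-Tn5-145 is a mini-Tn5 suicide delivery plasmid built on the pAG408 backbone, designed to place a constitutively expressed red fluorescent protein gene into the chromosome of a broad range of bacteria. The plasmid replicates from the R6K γ origin, which depends on the pi initiator protein. It is therefore maintained in a lambda pir host such as E. coli S17-1 lambda pir and cannot persist in recipients that lack pi. An incP oriT, with an adjacent traJ fragment, allows conjugative mobilisation from the donor strain into the target bacterium. Ampicillin resistance (bla with its own promoter) is used to select the plasmid in E. coli.

The payload is mScarlet-I, a synthetic, rapidly maturing monomeric red fluorescent protein, followed by the lambda t0 terminator. Next comes a chloramphenicol acetyltransferase cassette with a cat promoter fragment and the rrnB T1 terminator. A gentamicin acetyltransferase gene (aacC1) driven by the class 1 integron Pc promoter lies upstream of mScarlet-I on the circular map. The catalogue lists gentamicin and chloramphenicol as selectable markers, consistent with their use to select recipients that have acquired the insertion. The promoter driving mScarlet-I is not annotated in the feature table, although the record describes expression as constitutive. The Tn5 transposon ends are likewise not annotated, so the exact limits of the mobile element cannot be read from the table.

The Tn5 transposase gene tnpA sits alongside the bla, oriT and R6K elements. In mini-Tn5 designs the transposase is normally kept outside the transposed segment, so insertions are stable once the non-replicating plasmid is lost. The construct belongs to a toolbox of plasmids and chromosomal insertion vectors for fluorescently labelling bacteria.
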