Features (pLannotate 1.2.2; 15 found; start..end, strand, type, name):
      1..696     +  CDS            mScarlet-I: mScarlet-I is a basic (constitutively fluorescent) red fluorescent protein published in 2016, derived from synthetic construct. It is reported to be a rapidly-maturing monomer with moderate acid sensitivity.
    717..811     +  terminator     lambda t0 terminator: transcription terminator from phage lambda
    826..854     +  promoter       cat promoter (fragment): promoter of the E. coli cat gene encoding chloramphenicol acetyltransferase
    855..1511    +  CDS            cat: CAT_ECOLX - Experimental evidence at protein level: Swiss-Prot protein existence level 1. This enzyme is an effector of chloramphenicol resistance in bacteria. From Escherichia coli. This protein is used as a marker in many commonly used cloning vectors, such as pACYC184.
   1579..1665    +  terminator     rrnB T1 terminator: Escherichia coli rrnB; transcription terminator T1 from the E. coli rrnB gene
   1693..1719    +  CDS            GmR (fragment): gentamycin acetyltransferase; aacC1; confers resistance to gentamycin
   1937..3364    +  CDS            tnpA: TN5P_ECOLX - Also known as tnp. Experimental evidence at protein level: Swiss-Prot protein existence level 1. Mediates transposition of transposon Tn5 by a 'cut and paste' mechanism. First, the monomeric transposase binds the 19 bp inverted DNA repeats flanking the transposon. Then, dimerization of the DNA- bound transposase creates a synaptic DNA complex. After nicking of the first DNA strand, excision of the transposon proceeds through a series of intermediates. The transposase then mediates the insertion of the transposon at a new site by strand transfer. The activity of the wild- type tran
   3495..3599    +  promoter       AmpR promoter: bla
   3600..4460    +  CDS            AmpR: β-lactamase; bla; confers resistance to ampicillin, carbenicillin, and related antibiotics
   4699..4808    +  oriT           oriT: incP origin of transfer
   4841..4886    +  CDS            traJ (fragment): oriT-recognizing protein; traJ
   4957..5289    +  rep_origin     R6K γ ori (fragment): γ replication origin from E. coli plasmid R6K; requires the R6K initiator protein pi for replication
   5340..5403    +  misc_feature   MCS (fragment): pBluescript multiple cloning site
   5499..5527    +  promoter       Pc promoter: intI1 (promoter lies within the coding sequence); class 1 integron promoter
   5716..6249    +  CDS            GmR: gentamycin acetyltransferase; aacC1; confers resistance to gentamycin
>Addgene plasmid #118529 | pMRE-Tn5-145 | addgene full sequence | sequence record 227065 | Addgene NGS Result
ATGGTGAGCAAGGGCGAGGCAGTGATCAAGGAGTTCATGCGGTTCAAGGTGCACATGGAGGGCTCCATGA
ACGGCCACGAGTTCGAGATCGAGGGCGAGGGCGAGGGCCGCCCCTACGAGGGCACCCAGACCGCCAAGCT
GAAGGTGACCAAGGGTGGCCCCCTGCCCTTCTCCTGGGACATCCTGTCCCCTCAGTTCATGTACGGCTCC
AGGGCCTTCATCAAGCACCCCGCCGACATCCCCGACTACTATAAGCAGTCCTTCCCCGAGGGCTTCAAGT
GGGAGCGCGTGATGAACTTCGAGGACGGCGGCGCCGTGACCGTGACCCAGGACACCTCCCTGGAGGACGG
CACCCTGATCTACAAGGTGAAGCTCCGCGGCACCAACTTCCCTCCTGACGGCCCCGTAATGCAGAAGAAG
ACAATGGGCTGGGAAGCGTCCACCGAGCGGTTGTACCCCGAGGACGGCGTGCTGAAGGGCGACATTAAGA
TGGCCCTGCGCCTGAAGGACGGCGGCCGCTACCTGGCGGACTTCAAGACCACCTACAAGGCCAAGAAGCC
CGTGCAGATGCCCGGCGCCTACAACGTCGACCGCAAGTTGGACATCACCTCCCACAACGAGGACTACACC
GTGGTGGAACAGTACGAACGCTCCGAGGGCCGCCACTCCACCGGCGGCATGGACGAGCTGTACAAGTAAG
TAATTAGCTGAGCTTGGACTCCTGTTGATAGATCCAGTAATGACCTCAGAACTCCATCTGGATTTGTTCA
GAACGCTCGGTTGCCGCCGGGCGTTTTTTATTGGTGAGAATCCAAGCTAGCTTGGCGAGATTTTCAGGAG
CTAAGGAAGCTAAAATGGAGAAAAAAATCACTGGATATACCACCGTTGATATATCCCAATGGCATCGTAA
AGAACATTTTGAGGCATTTCAGTCAGTTGCTCAATGTACCTATAACCAGACCGTTCAGCTGGATATTACG
GCCTTTTTAAAGACCGTAAAGAAAAATAAGCACAAGTTTTATCCGGCCTTTATTCACATTCTTGCCCGCC
TGATGAATGCTCATCCGGAATTTCGTATGGCAATGAAAGACGGTGAGCTGGTGATATGGGATAGTGTTCA
CCCTTGTTACACCGTTTTCCATGAGCAAACTGAAACGTTTTCATCGCTCTGGAGTGAATACCACGACGAT
TTCCGGCAGTTTCTACACATATATTCGCAAGATGTGGCGTGTTACGGTGAAAACCTGGCCTATTTCCCTA
AAGGGTTTATTGAGAATATGTTTTTCGTCTCAGCCAATCCCTGGGTGAGTTTCACCAGTTTTGATTTAAA
CGTGGCCAATATGGACAACTTCTTCGCCCCCGTTTTCACCATGGGCAAATATTATACGCAAGGCGACAAG
GTGCTGATGCCGCTGGCGATTCAGGTTCATCATGCCGTTTGTGATGGCTTCCATGTCGGCAGAATGCTTA
ATGAATTACAACAGTACTGCGATGAGTGGCAGGGCGGGGCGTAATTTTTTTAAGGCAGTTATTGGTGCCC
TTAAACGCCTGGGGTAATGACTCTCTAGCTTGAGGCATCAAATAAAACGAAAGGCTCAGTCGAAAGACTG
GGCCTTTCGTTTTATCTGTTGTTTGTCGGTGAACGCTCTCCTGAGTAGGACAAATCCGCCGCTAGGAGCT
TGCGGCCGCCAGGATATCGACCCAAGTACCGCCACCTAACAATTCGTTCAAGCCGAGATCGGCTTCCCGG
CCGACGCGTCAATTCGAGCGCGTCAATTCGAGGGCCGCGGCCTAGGCGGCCAGATCTGATCAAGAGACAG
TCTAGCTAGAATTAATTCGAGTCGACCGATCCCGTACACAAGTAGCGTCCTGAACGGAACCTTTCCCGTT
TTCCAGGATCTGATCTTCCATGTGACCTCCTAACATGGTAACGTTCATGATAACTTCTGCTCTTCATCGT
GCGGCCGACTGGGCTAAATCTGTGTTCTCTTCGGCGGCGCTGGGTGATCCTCGCCGTACTGCCCGCTTGG
TTAACGTCGCCGCCCAATTGGCAAAATATTCTGGTAAATCAATAACCATCTCATCAGAGGGTAGTGAAGC
CATGCAGGAAGGCGCTTACCGATTTATCCGCAATCCCAACGTTTCTGCCGAGGCGATCAGAAAGGCTGGC
GCCATGCAAACAGTCAAGTTGGCTCAGGAGTTTCCCGAACTGCTGGCCATTGAGGACACCACCTCTTTGA
GTTATCGCCACCAGGTCGCCGAAGAGCTTGGCAAGCTGGGCTCTATTCAGGATAAATCCCGCGGATGGTG
GGTTCACTCCGTTCTCTTGCTCGAGGCCACCACATTCCGCACCGTAGGATTACTGCATCAGGAGTGGTGG
ATGCGCCCGGATGACCCTGCCGATGCGGATGAAAAGGAGAGTGGCAAATGGCTGGCAGCCGCCGCAACTA
GCCGGTTACGCATGGGCAGCATGATGAGCAACGTGATTGCGGTCTGTGACCGCGAAGCCGATATTCATGC
TTATCTGCAGGACAAACTGGCGCATAACGAGCGCTTCGTGGTGCGCTCCAAGCACCCACGCAAGGACGTA
GAGTCTGGGTTGTATCTGTACGACCATCTGAAGAACCAACCGGAGTTGGGTGGCTATCAGATCAGCATTC
CGCAAAAGGGCGTGGTGGATAAACGCGGTAAACGTAAAAATCGACCAGCCCGCAAGGCGAGCTTGAGCCT
GCGCAGTGGGCGCATCACGCTAAAACAGGGGAATATCACGCTCAACGCGGTGCTGGCCGAGGAGATTAAC
CCGCCCAAGGGTGAGACCCCGTTGAAATGGTTGTTGCTGACCAGCGAACCGGTCGAGTCGCTAGCCCAAG
CCTTGCGCGTCATCGACATTTATACCCATCGCTGGCGGATCGAGGAGTTCCATAAGGCATGGAAAACCGG
AGCAGGAGCCGAGAGGCAACGCATGGAGGAGCCGGATAATCTGGAGCGGATGGTCTCGATCCTCTCGTTT
GTTGCGGTCAGGCTGTTACAGCTCAGAGAAAGCTTCACGCTGCCGCAAGCACTCAGGGCGCAAGGGCTGC
TAAAGGAAGCGGAACACGTAGAAAGCCAGTCCGCAGAAACGGTGCTGACCCCGGATGAATGTCAGCTACT
GGGCTATCTGGACAAGGGAAAACGCAAGCGCAAAGAGAAAGCAGGTAGCTTGCAGTGGGCTTACATGGCG
ATAGCTAGACTGGGCGGTTTTATGGACAGCAAGCGAACCGGAATTGCCAGCTGGGGCGCCCTCTGGGAAG
GTTGGGAAGCCCTGCAAAGTAAACTGGATGGCTTTCTTGCCGCCAAGGATCTGATGGCGCAGGGGATCAA
GATCTGATCGGTCGATCGAATTAATTCCCAATTCTTGAAGACGAAAGGGCCTCGTGATACGCCTATTTTT
ATAGGTTAATGTCATGATAATAATGGTTTCTTAGACGTCAGGTGGCACTTTTCGGGGAAATGTGCGCGGA
ACCCCTATTTGTTTATTTTTCTAAATACATTCAAATATGTATCCGCTCATGAGACAATAACCCTGATAAA
TGCTTCAATAATATTGAAAAAGGAAGAGTATGAGTATTCAACATTTCCGTGTCGCCCTTATTCCCTTTTT
TGCGGCATTTTGCCTTCCTGTTTTTGCTCACCCAGAAACGCTGGTGAAAGTAAAAGATGCTGAAGATCAG
TTGGGTGCACGAGTGGGTTACATCGAACTGGATCTCAACAGCGGTAAGATCCTTGAGAGTTTTCGCCCCG
AAGAACGTTTTCCAATGATGAGCACTTTTAAAGTTCTGCTATGTGGCGCGGTATTATCCCGTATTGACGC
CGGGCAAGAGCAACTCGGTCGCCGCATACACTATTCTCAGAATGACTTGGTTGAGTACTCACCAGTCACA
GAAAAGCATCTTACGGATGGCATGACAGTAAGAGAATTATGCAGTGCTGCCATAACCATGAGTGATAACA
CTGCGGCCAACTTACTTCTGACAACGATCGGAGGACCGAAGGAGCTAACCGCTTTTTTGCACAACATGGG
GGATCATGTAACTCGCCTTGATCGTTGGGAACCGGAGCTGAATGAAGCCATACCAAACGACGAGCGTGAC
ACCACGATGCCTGTAGCAATGGCAACAACGTTGCGCAAACTATTAACTGGCGAACTACTTACTCTAGCTT
CCCGGCAACAATTAATAGACTGGATGGAGGCGGATAAAGTTGCAGGACCACTTCTGCGCTCGGCCCTTCC
GGCTGGCTGGTTTATTGCTGATAAATCTGGAGCCGGTGAGCGTGGGTCTCGCGGTATCATTGCAGCACTG
GGGCCAGATGGTAAGCCCTCCCGTATCGTAGTTATCTACACGACGGGGAGTCAGGCAACTATGGATGAAC
GAAATAGACAGATCGCTGAGATAGGTGCCTCACTGATTAAGCATTGGTAACTGTCAGACCAAGTTTACTC
ATATATACTTTAGATTGATTTAAAACTTCATTTTTAATTTAAAAGGATCTAGGTGAAGATCCGGGGAATT
GGGGATCAATTCCGTTTTCCGCTGCATAACCCTGCTTCGGGGTCATTATAGCGATTTTTTCGGTATATCC
ATCCTTTTTCGCACGATATACAGGATTTTGCCAAAGGGTTCGTGTAGACTTTCCTTGGTGTATCCAACGG
CGTCAGCCGGGCAGGATAGGTGAAGTAGGCCCACCCGCGAGCGGGTGTTCCTTCTTCACTGTCCCTTATT
CGCACCTGGCGGTGCTCAACGGGAATCCTGCTCTGCGAGGCTGGCCGGCTACCGCCGGCGTAACAGATGA
GGGCAAGCGGATGGCTGATGAAACCAAGCCAACCAGGAAGGGCAGCCCACCTATCACGGAATTGATCCGG
CCACGATGCGTCCGGCGTAGAGGATCTGAAGATCAGCAGTTCAACCTGTTGATAGTACGTACTAAGCTCT
CATGTTTCACGTACTAAGCTCTCATGTTTAACGTACTAAGCTCTCATGTTTAACGAACTAAACCCTCATG
GCTAACGTACTAAGCTCTCATGTTTCACGTACTAAGCTCTCATGTTTGAACAATAAAATTAATATAAATC
AGCAACTTAAATAGCCTCTAAGGTTTTAAGTTTTATAAGAAAAAAAAGAATATATAAGGCTTTTAAAGCT
TTTAAGGTTTAACGGTTGTGGACAACAAGCCAGGGATGTAACGCACTGAGAAGCCCTTAGAGCCTCTCAA
AGCAATTTTGAGTGACACAGGAACACTTAACGGCTGACATGGGAATTAATTCTGACTCTTATACACAAGT
GCGGCCCTCGAATTGACGCGCTCCACCGCGGTGGCGGCCGCTCTAGAACTAGTGGATCCCCCGGGCTGCA
GGAATTCGATATCCATAAACTGCCAGGAATTGGGGATCGGATTCGAGCTTTAGTACCTAGATTTAGATGT
CTAAAAAGCGGGGTACCGAGGACGCGTCAATTCTCGAATTGACATAAGCCTGTTCGGTTCGTAAACTGTA
ATGCAAGTAGCGTATGCGCTCACGCAACTGGTCCAGAACCTTGACCGAACGCAGCGGTGGTAACGGCGCA
GTGGCGGTTTTCATGGCTTGTTATGACTGTTTTTTTGTACAGTCTATGCCTCGGGCATCCAAGCAGCAAG
CGCGTTACGCCGTGGGTCGATGTTTGATGTTATGGAGCAGCAACGATGTTACGCAGCAGCAACGATGTTA
CGCAGCAGGGCAGTCGCCCTAAAACAAAGTTAGGTGGCTCAAGTATGGGCATCATTCGCACATGTAGGCT
CGGCCCTGACCAAGTCAAATCCATGCGGGCTGCTCTTGATCTTTTCGGTCGTGAGTTCGGAGACGTAGCC
ACCTACTCCCAACATCAGCCGGACTCCGATTACCTCGGGAACTTGCTCCGTAGTAAGACATTCATCGCGC
TTGCTGCCTTCGACCAAGAAGCGGTTGTTGGCGCTCTCGCGGCTTACGTTCTGCCCAAGTTTGAGCAGCC
GCGTAGTGAGATCTATATCTATGATCTCGCAGTCTCCGGCGAGCACCGGAGGCAGGGCATTGCCACCGCG
CTCATCAATCTCCTCAAGCATGAGGCCAACGCGCTTGGTGCTTATGTGATCTACGTGCAAGCAGATTACG
GTGACGATCCCGCAGTGGCTCTCTATACAAAGTTGGGCATACGGGAAGAAGTGATGCACTTTGATATCGA
CCCAAGTACCGCCACCTAAAGCTCGCACGCTGCCGCAAGCACTCAGGGCGCAAGGGCTGCTAAAGGAAGC
GGAACACGTAGAAAGCCAGTCCGCAGAAACGGTGCTGACCCCGGATGAATGTCAGCTACTGGGCTATCTG
GACAAGGGAAAACGCAAGCGCAAAGAGAAAGCAGGTAGCTTGCAGTGGGCTTACATGGCGATAGCTAGAC
TGGGCGGTCTTATGGACAGCAAGCGAACCGGAATTGCCAGCTGGGGCGCCCTCTGGTAAGGTTGGGAAGC
CCTGCAAAGTAAACTGGATGGCTTTCTTGCCGCCAAGGATCTGATGGCGCAGGGGATCAAGATCTGATCA
AGAGACAGGATACTAGTGGAGGAAGAAAAA
